>Addgene plasmid #72949 | pBP-ORF | depositor full sequence | sequence record 140106 | pBP-ORF sequence 2130 bps
CATGCCGTCTCATTAGCTGCAGTCCGGCAAAAAAGGGCAAGGTGTCACCACCCTGCCCTTTTTCTTTAAA
ACCGAAAAGATTACTTCGCGTTATGCAGGCTTCCTCGCTCACTGACTCGCTGCGCTCGGTCGTTCGGCTG
CGGCGAGCGGTATCAGCTCACTCAAAGGCGGTAATACGGTTATCCACAGAATCAGGGGATAACGCAGGAA
AGAACATGTGAGCAAAAGGCCAGCAAAAGGCCAGGAACCGTAAAAAGGCCGCGTTGCTGGCGTTTTTCCA
CAGGCTCCGCCCCCCTGACGAGCATCACAAAAATCGACGCTCAAGTCAGAGGTGGCGAAACCCGACAGGA
CTATAAAGATACCAGGCGTTTCCCCCTGGAAGCTCCCTCGTGCGCTCTCCTGTTCCGACCCTGCCGCTTA
CCGGATACCTGTCCGCCTTTCTCCCTTCGGGAAGCGTGGCGCTTTCTCATAGCTCACGCTGTAGGTATCT
CAGTTCGGTGTAGGTCGTTCGCTCCAAGCTGGGCTGTGTGCACGAACCCCCCGTTCAGCCCGACCGCTGC
GCCTTATCCGGTAACTATCGTCTTGAGTCCAACCCGGTAAGACACGACTTATCGCCACTGGCAGCAGCCA
CTGGTAACAGGATTAGCAGAGCGAGGTATGTAGGCGGTGCTACAGAGTTCTTGAAGTGGTGGCCTAACTA
CGGCTACACTAGAAGAACAGTATTTGGTATCTGCGCTCTGCTGAAGCCAGTTACCTTCGGAAAAAGAGTT
GGTAGCTCTTGATCCGGCAAACAAACCACCGCTGGTAGCGGTGGTTTTTTTGTTTGCAAGCAGCAGATTA
CGCGCAGAAAAAAAGGATCTCAAGAAGATCCTTTGATCTTTTCTACGGGGTCTGACGCTCAGTGGAACGA
AAACTCACGTTAAGGGATTTTGGTCATGAGATTATCAAAAAGGATCTTCACCTAGATCCTTTTAAATTAA
AAATGAAGTTTTAAATCAATCTAAAGTATATATGAGTAAACTTGGTCTGACAGCTCGAGGCTTGGATTCT
CACCAATAAAAAACGCCCGGCGGCAACCGAGCGTTCTGAACAAATCCAGATGGAGTTCTGAGGTCATTAC
TGGATCTATCAACAGGAGTCCAAGCGAGCTCGATATCAAATTACGCCCCGCCCTGCCACTCATCGCAGTA
CTGTTGTAATTCATTAAGCATTCTGCCGACATGGAAGCCATCACAAACGGCATGATGAACCTGAATCGCC
AGCGGCATCAGCACCTTGTCGCCTTGCGTATAATATTTGCCCATGGTGAAAACGGGGGCGAAGAAGTTGT
CCATATTGGCCACGTTTAAATCAAAACTGGTGAAACTCACCCAGGGATTGGCTGACACGAAAAACATATT
CTCAATAAACCCTTTAGGGAAATAGGCCAGGTTTTCACCGTAACACGCCACATCTTGCGAATATATGTGT
AGAAACTGCCGGAAATCGTCGTGGTATTCACTCCAGAGCGATGAAAACGTTTCAGTTTGCTCATGGAAAA
CGGTGTAACAAGGGTGAACACTATCCCATATCACCAGCTCACCGTCTTTCATTGCCATACGAAATTCCGG
ATGAGCATTCATCAGGCGGGCAAGAATGTGAATAAAGGCCGGATAAAACTTGTGCTTATTTTTCTTTACG
GTCTTTAAAAAGGCCGTAATATCCAGCTGAACGGTCTGGTTATAGGTACATTGAGCAACTGACTGAAATG
CCTCAAAATGTTCTTTACGATGCCATTGGGATATATCAACGGTGGTATATCCAGTGATTTTTTTCTCCAT
TTTAGCTTCCTTAGCTCCTGAAAATCTCGATAACTCAAAAAATACGCCCGGTAGTGATCTTATTTCATTA
TGGTGAAAGTTGGAACCTCTTACGTGCCCGATCAACTCGAGTGCCACCTGACGTCTAAGAAACCATTATT
ATCATGACATTAACCTATAAAAATAGGCGTATCACGAGGCAGAATTTCAGATAAAAAAAATCCTTAGCTT
TCGCTAAGGATGATTTCTGGAATTCGCGGCCGCTTCTAGAATCTAGAGACGCATAGGTCTCACATATGGG
TTCCATGGGGCACGGATCCTCGAAGAGACC
Features (pLannotate 1.2.2; 7 found; start..end, strand, type, name):
     23..80      +  terminator     his operon terminator: This putative transcriptin terminator from the E. coli his operon has a 2-bp deletion introduced during synthesis. Its efficiency has not been determined.
    275..863     -  rep_origin     ori: high-copy-number ColE1/pMB1/pBR322/pUC origin of replication
   1046..1140    -  terminator     lambda t0 terminator: transcription terminator from phage lambda
   1164..1820    -  CDS            cat: CAT_ECOLX - Experimental evidence at protein level: Swiss-Prot protein existence level 1. This enzyme is an effector of chloramphenicol resistance in bacteria. From Escherichia coli. This protein is used as a marker in many commonly used cloning vectors, such as pACYC184.
   1821..1918    -  promoter       cat promoter: promoter of the E. coli cat gene encoding chloramphenicol acetyltransferase
   2004..2047    -  terminator     bacterial terminator: putative bacterial transcription terminator
   2050..2069    +  misc_feature   BioBrick prefix: BioBrick prefix for parts that start with "ATG"
