[The description below was written by a language model from this plasmid's Addgene catalogue record and pLannotate feature annotations shown in this document.]
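Description:
pBP-ORF is a Level 0 entry vector from the EcoFlex MoClo kit, a modular Golden Gate assembly system for synthetic biology in E. coli. It is built on the iGEM pSB1C3 backbone and, at about 2.1 kb, consists almost entirely of backbone. It replicates from a high-copy ColE1/pUC-type origin and is selected with chloramphenicol through a cat gene driven by its own promoter and followed by the lambda t0 terminator. The cat coding sequence carries a silent C435G change that removes an internal BsmBI site, presumably so that the plasmid stays intact during Type IIS assembly steps that use that enzyme. The cloning region is flanked by transcription terminators (a his operon terminator and a putative bacterial terminator), which help insulate it from transcription originating in the backbone. A BioBrick prefix remnant from pSB1C3 is also annotated.

The vector carries no gene of interest, and the annotation shows no promoter, ribosome binding site or tag at the cloning site. It serves as the receiving plasmid into which users place open reading frames to create standardised ORF parts. An ORF produced by PCR, gene synthesis or subcloning can be inserted using NdeI and BamHI, or alternatively using BsaI with CATA and TCGA fusion overhangs. These overhangs define the position of the ORF relative to other part types in later assemblies. The record specifies that a stop codon must be included upstream of the chosen 3′ site, since the vector does not supply one. The resulting parts can be verified by sequencing with the standard primer sites that flank the cloning region. They are then intended for combination with other Level 0 parts into higher-level constructs for expression in E. coli.
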