Addgene plasmid #72949: pBP-ORF
Purpose: Entry vector for ORF's - PCR, gene synthesis or sub-clone using NdeI/BamHI. Alternatively use BsaI with CATA and TCGA fusion sites. Stop codon must be included upstream of chosen 3' restriction site
Depositing lab: Paul Freemont. Publication: EcoFlex: A Multifunctional MoClo Kit for E. coli Synthetic Biology. Moore SJ, Lai HE, Kelwick RJ, Chee SM, Bell DJ, Polizzi KM, Freemont PS. ACS Synth Biol. 2016 May 2. 10.1021/acssynbio.6b00031 PubMed 27096716.
Backbone
  Vector backbone: pSB1C3
  Backbone manufacturer: iGEM
  Backbone size w/o insert (bp): 2115
  Vector type: Synthetic Biology
Growth in bacteria
  Bacterial resistance: Chloramphenicol, 25 μg/mL
  Growth temperature: 37°C
  Growth strain: JM109
  Copy number: High Copy
Gene/Insert
  Gene/Insert name: Level 0 - ORFs
  Species: Synthetic
  Mutation: CAT gene - C435G (nucleotide) - silent mutagenesis to remove BsmBI site
  Cloning method: Restriction Enzyme; 5′ cloning site Unknown (unknown if destroyed); 3′ cloning site Unknown (unknown if destroyed)
  Sequencing primers: 5′ VF2 (5' tgccacctgacgtctaagaa 3'); 3′ VR (5' attaccgcctttgagtgagc 3')
Terms and licenses: Academic/Nonprofit Terms; Industry Terms: Not Available to Industry
How to cite: pBP-ORF was a gift from Paul Freemont (Addgene plasmid # 72949 ; http://n2t.net/addgene:72949 ; RRID:Addgene_72949)
