>Addgene plasmid #72949 | pBP-ORF | addgene partial sequence | sequence record 140538 | RNAde-BB-1F 5'-tgccacctgacgtctaagaa-3'
AATAGGCGTATCACGAGGCAGAATTTCAGATAAAAAAAATCCTTAGCTTTCGCTAAGGATGATTTCTGGA
ATTCGCGGCCGCTTCTAGAATCTAGAGACGCATAGGTCTCACATATGGGTTCCATGGGGCACGGATCCTC
GAAGAGACCCATGCCGTCTCATTAGCTGCAGTCCGGCAAAAAAGGGCAAGGTGTCACCACCCTGCCCTTT
TTCTTTAAAACCGAAAAGATTACTTCGCGTTATGCAGGCTTCCTCGCTCACTGACTCGCTGCGCTCGGTC
GTTCGGCTGCGGCGAGCGGTATCAGCTCACTCAAAGGCGGTAATACGGTTATCCACAGAATCAGGGGATA
ACGCAGGAAAGAACATGTGAGCAAAAGGCCAGCAAAAGGCCAGGAACCGTAAAAAGGCCGCGTTGCTGGC
GTTTTTCCACAGGCTCCGCCCCCCTGACGAGCATCACAAAAATCGACGCTCAAGTCAGAGGTGGCGAAAC
CCGACAGGACTATAAAGATACCAGGCGTTTCCCCCTGGAAGCTCCCTCGTGCGCTCTCCTGTTCCGACCC
TGCCGCTTACCGGATACCTGTCCGCCTTTCTCCCTTCGGGAAGCGTGGCGCTTTCTCATAGCTCACGCTG
TAGGTATCTCAGTTCGGTGTAGGTCGTTCGCTCCAAGCTGGGCTGTGTGCACGAACCCCCCGTTCAGCCC
GACCGCTGCGCCTTATCCGGTAACTATCGTCTTGAGTCCAACCCGGTAAGACACGACTTATCGCCACTGG
CAGCAGCCACTGGTAACAGGATTAGCAGAGCGAGGTATGTAGGCGGTGCTACAGAGTTCTTGAAGTGGTG
GCCTAACTACGGCTACACTAGAAGAACAGTATTTGGTATCTGCGCTCTGC
